Addgene plasmid #69608: pBS-L1PA8CHmneo
Purpose: Expresses a neomycin tagged codon optimized L1PA8
Depositing lab: Astrid Roy-Engel. Depositing organization: Tulane University. Publication: Molecular reconstruction of extinct LINE-1 elements and their interaction with nonautonomous elements. Wagstaff BJ, Kroutter EN, Derbes RS, Belancio VP, Roy-Engel AM. Mol Biol Evol. 2013 Jan;30(1):88-99. doi: 10.1093/molbev/mss202. Epub 2012 Aug 23. PubMed 22918960.
Backbone
  Vector backbone: pBluescript
  Backbone size w/o insert (bp): 3530
  Total vector size (bp): 11347
  Vector type: Mammalian Expression
  Selectable markers: Neomycin (select with G418) ; G418 detects retrotransposition not the plasmid
Growth in bacteria
  Bacterial resistance: Ampicillin, 100 μg/mL
  Growth temperature: 37°C
  Growth strain: DH5alpha
  Growth instructions: Any standard E.coli strain should work
  Copy number: High Copy
Gene/Insert
  Gene/Insert name: L1PA8 (alt name: LINE-1 PA8 subfamily)
  Species: H. sapiens (human)
  Insert size (bp): 7807
  Promoter: CMV
  Tag / fusion protein: mneo retrotransposition cassette
  Cloning method: Unknown
  Sequencing primers: 5′ AGGCGTGTACGGTGGGAGGTCTA
Terms and licenses: Academic/Nonprofit Terms; Industry Terms: Not Available to Industry
Depositor comments: The ORF1 and ORF2 of the L1PA8 element were commercially synthetically generated and then cloned into the parental pBS-L1PA1CHmneo by swapping the two ORFs.
How to cite: pBS-L1PA8CHmneo was a gift from Astrid Roy-Engel (Addgene plasmid # 69608 ; http://n2t.net/addgene:69608 ; RRID:Addgene_69608)
