[The description below was written by a language model from this plasmid's Addgene catalogue record.]
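Description:
pBS-L1PA8CHmneo is a mammalian expression plasmid of about 11.3 kb built on a pBluescript backbone. It is maintained in E. coli as a high-copy plasmid under ampicillin selection. Its roughly 7.8 kb insert is a codon-optimized version of L1PA8, an extinct subfamily of human LINE-1 retrotransposons, driven by a CMV promoter. According to the depositor's notes, ORF1 and ORF2 of L1PA8 were produced by commercial gene synthesis and swapped into the parental construct pBS-L1PA1CHmneo, replacing the two open reading frames of that element while keeping the rest of the plasmid's architecture.

The element is tagged with the mneo retrotransposition indicator cassette. In the standard design of such cassettes, a neomycin resistance gene lies in antisense orientation relative to the LINE-1 and is interrupted by an intron oriented in the sense direction of the element. A functional resistance gene can therefore arise only after the LINE-1 transcript has been spliced, reverse transcribed and integrated into the genome. This matches the record's note that G418 selection reports retrotransposition events rather than presence of the plasmid, so there is no mammalian selection marker for the plasmid itself. The exact layout of the cassette and any other regulatory elements, such as polyadenylation signals, are not detailed in the record, and no feature table is provided.

The construct is suited to cell-culture retrotransposition assays that count G418-resistant colonies to measure the activity of a reconstructed ancestral LINE-1. The associated work also concerns how such elements interact with nonautonomous elements.
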