>Addgene plasmid #69608 | pBS-L1PA8CHmneo | addgene partial sequence | sequence record 125442 | CMV-F 5'-CGCAAATGGGCGGTAGGCGTG-3'
AGCAGAGCTCGTTTAGTGAACCGTCAGATCTCTAGAAGCTGGGTACCAGCTGCTAGCTAAAACCACAAAG
ATGCGGAAGAACCAGCGGAAGAACGCCGAGAACAGCAAGAACCAGAACGCCAGCAGCCCCCCCAACGACC
GGAACAGCAGCCCCGCCCGGGCCCAGAACTGGACCGAGAACGAGATCGACGAGCTGACCGAGGTGGGCTT
CCGGCGGTGGGTGATCACCAACAGCAGCGAGCTGAAGGAGCACGTGCTGACCCAGTGCAAGGAGGCCAAG
AACCTGGACAAGCGGCTGCAGGAGCTGCTGACCCGGATCACCAGCCTGGAGCGGAACATCAACGACCTGA
TGGAGCTGAAGAACACCGCCCGGGAGCTGCGGGAGGCCTACACCAGCATCAACAGCCGGATCGACCAGGC
CGAGGAGCGGATCAGCGAGATCGAGGACCACCTGACCGAGATCCGGCGGGAGGACAAGATCCGGGAGAAG
CGGATGAAGCGGAACGAGCAGAGCCTGCAGGAGATATGGGACTACGTGAAGCGGCCCAACCTGCGGCTGA
TCGGCGTGCCCGAGAGCGACGGCGAGAACGGCACCAAGCTGGAGAACACCCTGCAGGACATCATCCAGGA
GAACTTCCCCAACCTGGCCCGGCAGGCCAACATCCAGATCCAGGAGATCCAGCGGACCCCCCTGCGGTAC
AGCAGCCGGCGGAGCACCCCCCGGCACATCATCGTGCGGTTCAGCAAGGTGGAGATGAAGGAGAAGATGC
TGCGGGCCGCCCGGGAGAAGGGCCAGGTGACCTACAAGGGCAAGCCCATCCGGCTGACCGCCGACCTGAG
CGCCGAGACCCTGCAGGCCCGGCGGGAGTGGGGCCCCATCTTCAACATCCTGAAGGAGAAGAACTTCCAG
CCCCGGATCAGCTACCCCGCCAAGCTGAGCTTCATCAGCGAGGGCGAGATCAAGAGCTTCACCGACAAGC
AGATGCTGCGGGACTTCGTGACCACCCGGCCCGCCCTGCAGGAGCTGCTGAAGGAGGCCCTGAACATGGA
GCGGAAGAACCGGTACCAGCCCCTGCAGAAGC
