>Addgene plasmid #69608 | pBS-L1PA8CHmneo | addgene partial sequence | sequence record 125443 | Mombaerts T567 5'-AGTATCCATCATGGCTGATG-3'
CTTGATCCGGCTACCTGCCCATTCGACCACCAAGCGAAACATCGCATCGAGCGAGCACGTACTCGGATGG
AAGCCGGTCTTGTCGATCAGGATGATCTGGACGAAGAGCATCAGGGGCTCGCGCCAGCCGAACTGTTCGC
CAGGCTCAAGGCGCGCATGCCCGACGGCGATGATCTCGTCGTGACCCATGGCGATGCCTGCTTGCCGAAT
ATCATGGTGGAAAATGGCCGCTTTTCTGGATTCATCGACTGTGGCCGGCTGGGTGTGGCGGACCGCTATC
AGGACATAGCGTTGGCTACCCGTGATATTGCTGAAGAGCTTGGCGGCGAATGGGCTGACCGCTTCCTCGT
GCTTTACGGTATCGCCGCTCCCGATTCGCAGCGCATCGCCTTCTATCGCCTTCTTGACGAGTTCTTCTGA
GGGGATCGGCAATAAAAAGACAGGAATAAAACGCACGGCCGGCCAGCTAGGAATTCTTAGCTGCCGCTGA
TCAGGCTGAACATCCGGTGCTTGGTCTTCTGCTCCTGGGTCAGCTTGCTCAGGATGATGGCCTCCAGCTT
CATCCAGGTGCCGGCGAAGCTCATGAACTCGTTCCGCTTGATGGCGGCGTAGTACTCCATGGTGTAGATG
TGCCACATCTTCTTGATCCAGTCGATCATGCTGGGGCACTTGGGCTGGTTCCAGGTCTTGGCGATGGTGA
ACAGGGCGGCGATGAACATCCGGGTGCAGGTGTCCTTGTAGTAGAAGCTCTTGTAGTCCTTGGGGTAGAT
GCCCAGCAGGGGGATGGCGGGGTCGAAGGGGATCTCGGGCTCCAGGTCCTTCAGGAACCGCCACACGGTC
TTCCACAGGGGCTGCACCAGCTTGCACTCCCACCAGCAGTGCAGCAGGGTGCCGATCTCGCCGCAGCCCC
GCCAGCACCGGTTGTTGCCGCTCTTCTTGATGATGGCCATCCGCACGGGGGTCAGGTGGTACCGCATGGT
GGTCTTGATCTGCATCTCCCGGATCACCAGGCTGCTGCTGCTCTTCTTCATGTGCTTGTTGGCGGCGTAG
ATGTCCTCCTTGCTGAAGTGCCGG
